>Addgene plasmid #127628 | GFP-Miro1 (412-618) | depositor full sequence | sequence record 244561 | GFP-Miro1 (412-618) sequence 5347 bps
TAGTTATTAATAGTAATCAATTACGGGGTCATTAGTTCATAGCCCATATATGGAGTTCCGCGTTACATAA
CTTACGGTAAATGGCCCGCCTGGCTGACCGCCCAACGACCCCCGCCCATTGACGTCAATAATGACGTATG
TTCCCATAGTAACGCCAATAGGGACTTTCCATTGACGTCAATGGGTGGAGTATTTACGGTAAACTGCCCA
CTTGGCAGTACATCAAGTGTATCATATGCCAAGTACGCCCCCTATTGACGTCAATGACGGTAAATGGCCC
GCCTGGCATTATGCCCAGTACATGACCTTATGGGACTTTCCTACTTGGCAGTACATCTACGTATTAGTCA
TCGCTATTACCATGGTGATGCGGTTTTGGCAGTACATCAATGGGCGTGGATAGCGGTTTGACTCACGGGG
ATTTCCAAGTCTCCACCCCATTGACGTCAATGGGAGTTTGTTTTGGCACCAAAATCAACGGGACTTTCCA
AAATGTCGTAACAACTCCGCCCCATTGACGCAAATGGGCGGTAGGCGTGTACGGTGGGAGGTCTATATAA
GCAGAGCTGGTTTAGTGAACCGTCAGATCCGCTAGCGCTACCGGTCGCCACCATGGTGAGCAAGGGCGAG
GAGCTGTTCACCGGGGTGGTGCCCATCCTGGTCGAGCTGGACGGCGACGTAAACGGCCACAAGTTCAGCG
TGTCCGGCGAGGGCGAGGGCGATGCCACCTACGGCAAGCTGACCCTGAAGTTCATCTGCACCACCGGCAA
GCTGCCCGTGCCCTGGCCCACCCTCGTGACCACCCTGACCTACGGCGTGCAGTGCTTCAGCCGCTACCCC
GACCACATGAAGCAGCACGACTTCTTCAAGTCCGCCATGCCCGAAGGCTACGTCCAGGAGCGCACCATCT
TCTTCAAGGACGACGGCAACTACAAGACCCGCGCCGAGGTGAAGTTCGAGGGCGACACCCTGGTGAACCG
CATCGAGCTGAAGGGCATCGACTTCAAGGAGGACGGCAACATCCTGGGGCACAAGCTGGAGTACAACTAC
AACAGCCACAACGTCTATATCATGGCCGACAAGCAGAAGAACGGCATCAAGGTGAACTTCAAGATCCGCC
ACAACATCGAGGACGGCAGCGTGCAGCTCGCCGACCACTACCAGCAGAACACCCCCATCGGCGACGGCCC
CGTGCTGCTGCCCGACAACCACTACCTGAGCACCCAGTCCGCCCTGAGCAAAGACCCCAACGAGAAGCGC
GATCACATGGTCCTGCTGGAGTTCGTGACCGCCGCCGGGATCACTCTCGGCATGGACGAGCTGTACAAGT
CCGGACTCAGATCTTCTAGAAAACAAACTCAAAGAAATGTGTTCAGATGTAATGTAATTGGAGTGAAAAA
CTGTGGGAAAAGTGGAGTTCTTCAGGCTCTTCTTGGAAGAAACTTAATGAGGCAGAAGAAAATTCGTGAA
GATCATAAATCCTACTATGCGATTAACACTGTTTATGTATATGGACAAGAGAAATACTTGTTGTTGCATG
ATATCTCAGAATCGGAATTTCTAACTGAAGCTGAAATCATTTGTGATGTTGTATGCCTGGTATATGATGT
CAGCAATCCCAAATCCTTTGAATACTGTGCCAGGATTTTTAAGCAACACTTTATGGACAGCAGAATACCT
TGCTTAATCGTAGCTGCAAAGTCAGACCTGCATGAAGTTAAACAAGAATACAGTATTTCACCTACTGATT
TCTGCAGGAAACACAAAATGCCTCCACCACAAGCCTTCACTTGCAATACTGCTGATGCCCCCAGTAAGGA
TATCTTTGTTAAATTGACAACAATGGCCATGTATCCGCACGTGACACAAGCTGACCTCAAGAGCTCCACG
TTTTGGCTTCGAGCAAGTTTTGGTGCTACTGTTTTTGCAGTTTTGGGCTTTGCTATGTACAAAGCATTAT
TGAAACAGCGATGAGAATTCTGCAGTCGACGGTACCGCGGGCCCGGGATCCACCGGATCTAGATAACTGA
TCATAATCAGCCATACCACATTTGTAGAGGTTTTACTTGCTTTAAAAAACCTCCCACACCTCCCCCTGAA
CCTGAAACATAAAATGAATGCAATTGTTGTTGTTAACTTGTTTATTGCAGCTTATAATGGTTACAAATAA
AGCAATAGCATCACAAATTTCACAAATAAAGCATTTTTTTCACTGCATTCTAGTTGTGGTTTGTCCAAAC
TCATCAATGTATCTTAACGCGTAAATTGTAAGCGTTAATATTTTGTTAAAATTCGCGTTAAATTTTTGTT
AAATCAGCTCATTTTTTAACCAATAGGCCGAAATCGGCAAAATCCCTTATAAATCAAAAGAATAGACCGA
GATAGGGT
[37 nt withheld, positions 2389-2425]
AAAGAACGTGGACTCCAACGTCAAAGG
[49 nt withheld, positions 2453-2501]
T
[91 nt withheld, positions 2503-2593]
G
[124 nt withheld, positions 2595-2718]
CAGGTGGCACTTTTCGGGGAAATGTGCGCGGAACCCCTATTTGTTTATTTTTCTAAATACATTCAAATAT
GTATCCGCTCATGAGACAATAACCCTGATAAATGCTTCAATAATATTGAAAAAGGAAGAGTCCTGAGGCG
GAAAGAACCAGCTGTGGAATGTGTGTCAGTTAGGGTGTGGAAAGTCCCCAGGCTCCCCAGCAGGCAGAAG
TATGCAAAGCATGCATCTCAATTAGTCAGCAACCAGGTGTGGAAAGTCCCCAGGCTCCCCAGCAGGCAGA
AGTATGCAAAGCATGCATCTCAATTAGTCAGCAACCATAGTCCCGCCCCTAACTCCGCCCATCCCGCCCC
TAACTCCGCCCAGTTCCGCCCATTCTCCGCCCCATGGCTGACTAATTTTTTTTATTTATGCAGAGGCCGA
GGCCGCCTCGGCCTCTGAGCTATTCCAGAAGTAGTGAGGAGGCTTTTTTGGAGGCCTAGGCTTTTGCAAA
GATCGATCAAGAGACAGGATGAGGATCGTTTCGCATGATTGAACAAGATGGATTGCACGCAGGTTCTCCG
GCCGCTTGGGTGGAGAGGCTATTCGGCTATGACTGGGCACAACAGACAATCGGCTGCTCTGATGCCGCCG
TGTTCCGGCTGTCAGCGCAGGGGCGCCCGGTTCTTTTTGTCAAGACCGACCTGTCCGGTGCCCTGAATGA
ACTGCAAGACGAGGCAGCGCGGCTATCGTGGCTGGCCACGACGGGCGTTCCTTGCGCAGCTGTGCTCGAC
GTTGTCACTGAAGCGGGAAGGGACTGGCTGCTATTGGGCGAAGTGCCGGGGCAGGATCTCCTGTCATCTC
ACCTTGCTCCTGCCGAGAAAGTATCCATCATGGCTGATGCAATGCGGCGGCTGCATACGCTTGATCCGGC
TACCTGCCCATTCGACCACCAAGCGAAACATCGCATCGAGCGAGCACGTACTCGGATGGAAGCCGGTCTT
GTCGATCAGGATGATCTGGACGAAGAGCATCAGGGGCTCGCGCCAGCCGAACTGTTCGCCAGGCTCAAGG
CGAGCATGCCCGACGGCGAGGATCTCGTCGTGACCCATGGCGATGCCTGCTTGCCGAATATCATGGTGGA
AAATGGCCGCTTTTCTGGATTCATCGACTGTGGCCGGCTGGGTGTGGCGGACCGCTATCAGGACATAGCG
TTGGCTACCCGTGATATTGCTGAAGAGCTTGGCGGCGAATGGGCTGACCGCTTCCTCGTGCTTTACGGTA
TCGCCGCTCCCGATTCGCAGCGCATCGCCTTCTATCGCCTTCTTGACGAGTTCTTCTGAGCGGGACTCTG
GGGTTCGAAATGACCGACCAAGCGACGCCCAACCTGCCATCACGAGATTTCGATTCCACCGCCGCCTTCT
ATGAAAGGTTGGGCTTCGGAATCGTTTTCCGGGACGCCGGCTGGATGATCCTCCAGCGCGGGGATCTCAT
GCTGGAGTTCTTCGCCCACCCTAGGGGGAGGCTAACTGAAACACGGAAGGAGACAATACCGGAAGGAACC
CGCGCTATGACGGCAATAAAAAGACAGAATAAAACGCACGGTGTTGGGTCGTTTGTTCATAAACGCGGGG
TTCGGTCCCAGGGCTGGCACTCTGTCGATACCCCACCGAGACCCCATTGGGGCCAATACGCCCGCGTTTC
TTCCTTTTCCCCACCCCACCCCCCAAGTTCGGGTGAAGGCCCAGGGCTCGCAGCCAACGTCGGGGCGGCA
GGCCCTGCCATAGCCTCAGGTTACTCATATATACTTTAGATTGATTTAAAACTTCATTTTTAATTTAAAA
GGATCTAGGTGAAGATCCTTTTTGATAATCTCATGACCAAAATCCCTTAACGTGAGTTTTCGTTCCACTG
AGCGTCAGACCCCGTAGAAAAGATCAAAGGATCTTCTTGAGATCCTTTTTTTCTGCGCGTAATCTGCTGC
TTGCAAACAAAAAAACCACCGCTACCAGCGGTGGTTTGTTTGCCGGATCAAGAGCTACCAACTCTTTTTC
CGAAGGTAACTGGCTTCAGCAGAGCGCAGATACCAAATACTGTCCTTCTAGTGTAGCCGTAGTTAGGCCA
CCACTTCAAGAACTCTGTAGCACCGCCTACATACCTCGCTCTGCTAATCCTGTTACCAGTGGCTGCTGCC
AGTGGCGATAAGTCGTGTCTTACCGGGTTGGACTCAAGACGATAGTTACCGGATAAGGCGCAGCGGTCGG
GCTGAACGGGGGGTTCGTGCACACAGCCCAGCTTGGAGCGAACGACCTACACCGAACTGAGATACCTACA
GCGTGAGCTATGAGAAAGCGCCACGCTTCCCGAAGGGAGAAAGGCGGACAGGTATCCGGTAAGCGGCAGG
GTCGGAACAGGAGAGCGCACGAGGGAGCTTCCAGGGGGAAACGCCTGGTATCTTTATAGTCCTGTCGGGT
TTCGCCACCTCTGACTTGAGCGTCGATTTTTGTGATGCTCGTCAGGGGGGCGGAGCCTATGGAAAAACGC
CAGCAACGCGGCCTTTTTACGGTTCCTGGCCTTTTGCTGGCCTTTTGCTCACATGTTCTTTCCTGCGTTA
TCCCCTGATTCTGTGGATAACCGTATTACCGCCATGCAT
Features (pLannotate 1.2.2; 15 found; start..end, strand, type, name):
     61..364     +  enhancer       CMV enhancer: human cytomegalovirus immediate early enhancer
    365..568     +  promoter       CMV promoter: human cytomegalovirus (CMV) immediate early promoter
    613..1329    +  CDS            EGFP: EGFP is a basic (constitutively fluorescent) green fluorescent protein published in 1996, derived from Aequorea victoria. It is reported to be a rapidly-maturing weak dimer with moderate acid sensitivity.
   1291..1971    +  CDS            Rhot1 (fragment): MIRO1_MOUSE - Also known as Arht1. Experimental evidence at protein level: Swiss-Prot protein existence level 1. Mitochondrial GTPase involved in mitochondrial trafficking. Probably involved in control of anterograde transport of mitochondria and their subcellular distribution (By similarity). From Mus musculus (Mouse).
   1975..2011    +  misc_feature   MCS (fragment): multiple cloning site
   2028..2112    +  CDS            large T antigen (fragment): large T antigen from SV40 (simian virus 40)
   2135..2256    +  polyA_signal   SV40 poly(A) signal: SV40 polyadenylation signal
   2290..2718    -  rep_origin     f1 ori (sequence partly withheld): f1 bacteriophage origin of replication; arrow indicates direction of (+) strand synthesis
   2745..2849    +  promoter       AmpR promoter: bla
   2851..3208    +  promoter       SV40 promoter: SV40 enhancer and early promoter
   3243..4037    +  CDS            NeoR/KanR: aminoglycoside phosphotransferase from Tn5; aph(3')-II (or nptII); confers resistance to neomycin, kanamycin, and G418 (Geneticin®)
   4058..4210    +  CDS            ble (fragment): BLE_KLEPN - Experimental evidence at protein level: Swiss-Prot protein existence level 1. Binding protein with a strong affinity to the bleomycin family of antibiotics. Binds to CL990; an antimitotic-antibiotic compound. From Klebsiella pneumoniae.
   4269..4316    +  polyA_signal   HSV TK poly(A) signal: herpes simplex virus thymidine kinase polyadenylation signal (Cole and Stacy, 1985)
   4407..4423    -  polyA_signal   bGH poly(A) signal (fragment): bovine growth hormone polyadenylation signal
   4645..5233    +  rep_origin     ori: high-copy-number ColE1/pMB1/pBR322/pUC origin of replication
