>Addgene plasmid #127628 | GFP-Miro1 (412-618) | addgene full sequence | sequence record 271906 | Addgene NGS Result
CGTTACATAACTTACGGTAAATGGCCCGCCTGGCTGACCGCCCAACGACCCCCGCCCATTGACGTCAATA
ATGACGTATGTTCCCATAGTAACGCCAATAGGGACTTTCCATTGACGTCAATGGGTGGAGTATTTACGGT
AAACTGCCCACTTGGCAGTACATCAAGTGTATCATATGCCAAGTACGCCCCCTATTGACGTCAATGACGG
TAAATGGCCCGCCTGGCATTATGCCCAGTACATGACCTTATGGGACTTTCCTACTTGGCAGTACATCTAC
GTATTAGTCATCGCTATTACCATGGTGATGCGGTTTTGGCAGTACATCAATGGGCGTGGATAGCGGTTTG
ACTCACGGGGATTTCCAAGTCTCCACCCCATTGACGTCAATGGGAGTTTGTTTTGGCACCAAAATCAACG
GGACTTTCCAAAATGTCGTAACAACTCCGCCCCATTGACGCAAATGGGCGGTAGGCGTGTACGGTGGGAG
GTCTATATAAGCAGAGCTGGTTTAGTGAACCGTCAGATCCGCTAGCGCTACCGGTCGCCACCATGGTGAG
CAAGGGCGAGGAGCTGTTCACCGGGGTGGTGCCCATCCTGGTCGAGCTGGACGGCGACGTAAACGGCCAC
AAGTTCAGCGTGTCCGGCGAGGGCGAGGGCGATGCCACCTACGGCAAGCTGACCCTGAAGTTCATCTGCA
CCACCGGCAAGCTGCCCGTGCCCTGGCCCACCCTCGTGACCACCCTGACCTACGGCGTGCAGTGCTTCAG
CCGCTACCCCGACCACATGAAGCAGCACGACTTCTTCAAGTCCGCCATGCCCGAAGGCTACGTCCAGGAG
CGCACCATCTTCTTCAAGGACGACGGCAACTACAAGACCCGCGCCGAGGTGAAGTTCGAGGGCGACACCC
TGGTGAACCGCATCGAGCTGAAGGGCATCGACTTCAAGGAGGACGGCAACATCCTGGGGCACAAGCTGGA
GTACAACTACAACAGCCACAACGTCTATATCATGGCCGACAAGCAGAAGAACGGCATCAAGGTGAACTTC
AAGATCCGCCACAACATCGAGGACGGCAGCGTGCAGCTCGCCGACCACTACCAGCAGAACACCCCCATCG
GCGACGGCCCCGTGCTGCTGCCCGACAACCACTACCTGAGCACCCAGTCCGCCCTGAGCAAAGACCCCAA
CGAGAAGCGCGATCACATGGTCCTGCTGGAGTTCGTGACCGCCGCCGGGATCACTCTCGGCATGGACGAG
CTGTACAAGTCCGGACTCAGATCTTCTAGAAAACAAACTCAAAGAAATGTGTTCAGATGTAATGTAATTG
GAGTGAAAAACTGTGGGAAAAGTGGAGTTCTTCAGGCTCTTCTTGGAAGAAACTTAATGAGGCAGAAGAA
AATTCGTGAAGATCATAAATCCTACTATGCGATTAACACTGTTTATGTATATGGACAAGAGAAATACTTG
TTGTTGCATGATATCTCAGAATCGGAATTTCTAACTGAAGCTGAAATCATTTGTGATGTTGTATGCCTGG
TATATGATGTCAGCAATCCCAAATCCTTTGAATACTGTGCCAGGATTTTTAAGCAACACTTTATGGACAG
CAGAATACCTTGCTTAATCGTAGCTGCAAAGTCAGACCTGCATGAAGTTAAACAAGAATACAGTATTTCA
CCTACTGATTTCTGCAGGAAACACAAAATGCCTCCACCACAAGCCTTCACTTGCAATACTGCTGATGCCC
CCAGTAAGGATATCTTTGTTAAATTGACAACAATGGCCATGTATCCGCACGTGACACAAGCTGACCTCAA
GAGCTCCACGTTTTGGCTTCGAGCAAGTTTTGGTGCTACTGTTTTTGCAGTTTTGGGCTTTGCTATGTAC
AAAGCATTATTGAAACAGCGATGAGAATTCTGCAGTCGACGGTACCGCGGGCCCGGGATCCACCGGATCT
AGATAACTGATCATAATCAGCCATACCACATTTGTAGAGGTTTTACTTGCTTTAAAAAACCTCCCACACC
TCCCCCTGAACCTGAAACATAAAATGAATGCAATTGTTGTTGTTAACTTGTTTATTGCAGCTTATAATGG
TTACAAATAAAGCAATAGCATCACAAATTTCACAAATAAAGCATTTTTTTCACTGCATTCTAGTTGTGGT
TTGTCCAAACTCATCAATGTATCTTAACGCGTAAATTGTAAGCGTTAATATTTTGTTAAAATTCGCGTTA
AATTTTTGTTAAATCAGCTCATTTTTTAACCAATAGGCCGAAATCGGCAAAATCCCTTATAAATCAAAAG
AATAGACCGAGATAGGGT
[37 nt withheld, positions 2329-2365]
AAAGAACGTGGACTCCAACGTCAAAGG
[49 nt withheld, positions 2393-2441]
T
[91 nt withheld, positions 2443-2533]
G
[124 nt withheld, positions 2535-2658]
CAGGTGGCACTTTTCGGGGAAATGTGCGCGGAACCCCTATTTGTTTATTTTTCTAAATACATTCAAATAT
GTATCCGCTCATGAGACAATAACCCTGATAAATGCTTCAATAATATTGAAAAAGGAAGAGTCCTGAGGCG
GAAAGAACCAGCTGTGGAATGTGTGTCAGTTAGGGTGTGGAAAGTCCCCAGGCTCCCCAGCAGGCAGAAG
TATGCAAAGCATGCATCTCAATTAGTCAGCAACCAGGTGTGGAAAGTCCCCAGGCTCCCCAGCAGGCAGA
AGTATGCAAAGCATGCATCTCAATTAGTCAGCAACCATAGTCCCGCCCCTAACTCCGCCCATCCCGCCCC
TAACTCCGCCCAGTTCCGCCCATTCTCCGCCCCATGGCTGACTAATTTTTTTTATTTATGCAGAGGCCGA
GGCCGCCTCGGCCTCTGAGCTATTCCAGAAGTAGTGAGGAGGCTTTTTTGGAGGCCTAGGCTTTTGCAAA
GATCGATCAAGAGACAGGATGAGGATCGTTTCGCATGATTGAACAAGATGGATTGCACGCAGGTTCTCCG
GCCGCTTGGGTGGAGAGGCTATTCGGCTATGACTGGGCACAACAGACAATCGGCTGCTCTGATGCCGCCG
TGTTCCGGCTGTCAGCGCAGGGGCGCCCGGTTCTTTTTGTCAAGACCGACCTGTCCGGTGCCCTGAATGA
ACTGCAAGACGAGGCAGCGCGGCTATCGTGGCTGGCCACGACGGGCGTTCCTTGCGCAGCTGTGCTCGAC
GTTGTCACTGAAGCGGGAAGGGACTGGCTGCTATTGGGCGAAGTGCCGGGGCAGGATCTCCTGTCATCTC
ACCTTGCTCCTGCCGAGAAAGTATCCATCATGGCTGATGCAATGCGGCGGCTGCATACGCTTGATCCGGC
TACCTGCCCATTCGACCACCAAGCGAAACATCGCATCGAGCGAGCACGTACTCGGATGGAAGCCGGTCTT
GTCGATCAGGATGATCTGGACGAAGAGCATCAGGGGCTCGCGCCAGCCGAACTGTTCGCCAGGCTCAAGG
CGAGCATGCCCGACGGCGAGGATCTCGTCGTGACCCATGGCGATGCCTGCTTGCCGAATATCATGGTGGA
AAATGGCCGCTTTTCTGGATTCATCGACTGTGGCCGGCTGGGTGTGGCGGACCGCTATCAGGACATAGCG
TTGGCTACCCGTGATATTGCTGAAGAGCTTGGCGGCGAATGGGCTGACCGCTTCCTCGTGCTTTACGGTA
TCGCCGCTCCCGATTCGCAGCGCATCGCCTTCTATCGCCTTCTTGACGAGTTCTTCTGAGCGGGACTCTG
GGGTTCGAAATGACCGACCAAGCGACGCCCAACCTGCCATCACGAGATTTCGATTCCACCGCCGCCTTCT
ATGAAAGGTTGGGCTTCGGAATCGTTTTCCGGGACGCCGGCTGGATGATCCTCCAGCGCGGGGATCTCAT
GCTGGAGTTCTTCGCCCACCCTAGGGGGAGGCTAACTGAAACACGGAAGGAGACAATACCGGAAGGAACC
CGCGCTATGACGGCAATAAAAAGACAGAATAAAACGCACGGTGTTGGGTCGTTTGTTCATAAACGCGGGG
TTCGGTCCCAGGGCTGGCACTCTGTCGATACCCCACCGAGACCCCATTGGGGCCAATACGCCCGCGTTTC
TTCCTTTTCCCCACCCCACCCCCCAAGTTCGGGTGAAGGCCCAGGGCTCGCAGCCAACGTCGGGGCGGCA
GGCCCTGCCATAGCCTCAGGTTACTCATATATACTTTAGATTGATTTAAAACTTCATTTTTAATTTAAAA
GGATCTAGGTGAAGATCCTTTTTGATAATCTCATGACCAAAATCCCTTAACGTGAGTTTTCGTTCCACTG
AGCGTCAGACCCCGTAGAAAAGATCAAAGGATCTTCTTGAGATCCTTTTTTTCTGCGCGTAATCTGCTGC
TTGCAAACAAAAAAACCACCGCTACCAGCGGTGGTTTGTTTGCCGGATCAAGAGCTACCAACTCTTTTTC
CGAAGGTAACTGGCTTCAGCAGAGCGCAGATACCAAATACTGTTCTTCTAGTGTAGCCGTAGTTAGGCCA
CCACTTCAAGAACTCTGTAGCACCGCCTACATACCTCGCTCTGCTAATCCTGTTACCAGTGGCTGCTGCC
AGTGGCGATAAGTCGTGTCTTACCGGGTTGGACTCAAGACGATAGTTACCGGATAAGGCGCAGCGGTCGG
GCTGAACGGGGGGTTCGTGCACACAGCCCAGCTTGGAGCGAACGACCTACACCGAACTGAGATACCTACA
GCGTGAGCTATGAGAAAGCGCCACGCTTCCCGAAGGGAGAAAGGCGGACAGGTATCCGGTAAGCGGCAGG
GTCGGAACAGGAGAGCGCACGAGGGAGCTTCCAGGGGGAAACGCCTGGTATCTTTATAGTCCTGTCGGGT
TTCGCCACCTCTGACTTGAGCGTCGATTTTTGTGATGCTCGTCAGGGGGGCGGAGCCTATGGAAAAACGC
CAGCAACGCGGCCTTTTTACGGTTCCTGGCCTTTTGCTGGCCTTTTGCTCACATGTTCTTTCCTGCGTTA
TCCCCTGATTCTGTGGATAACCGTATTACCGCCATGCATTAGTTATTAATAGTAATCAATTACGGGGTCA
TTAGTTCATAGCCCATATATGGAGTTCCG
Features (pLannotate 1.2.2; 16 found; start..end, strand, type, name):
      1..304     +  enhancer       CMV enhancer: human cytomegalovirus immediate early enhancer
    305..508     +  promoter       CMV promoter: human cytomegalovirus (CMV) immediate early promoter
    553..1269    +  CDS            EGFP: EGFP is a basic (constitutively fluorescent) green fluorescent protein published in 1996, derived from Aequorea victoria. It is reported to be a rapidly-maturing weak dimer with moderate acid sensitivity.
   1231..1911    +  CDS            Rhot1 (fragment): MIRO1_MOUSE - Also known as Arht1. Experimental evidence at protein level: Swiss-Prot protein existence level 1. Mitochondrial GTPase involved in mitochondrial trafficking. Probably involved in control of anterograde transport of mitochondria and their subcellular distribution (By similarity). From Mus musculus (Mouse).
   1915..1951    +  misc_feature   MCS (fragment): multiple cloning site
   1968..2052    +  CDS            large T antigen (fragment): large T antigen from SV40 (simian virus 40)
   2075..2196    +  polyA_signal   SV40 poly(A) signal: SV40 polyadenylation signal
   2230..2658    -  rep_origin     f1 ori (sequence partly withheld): f1 bacteriophage origin of replication; arrow indicates direction of (+) strand synthesis
   2685..2789    +  promoter       AmpR promoter: bla
   2791..3148    +  promoter       SV40 promoter: SV40 enhancer and early promoter
   3183..3977    +  CDS            NeoR/KanR: aminoglycoside phosphotransferase from Tn5; aph(3')-II (or nptII); confers resistance to neomycin, kanamycin, and G418 (Geneticin®)
   3998..4150    +  CDS            ble (fragment): BLE_KLEPN - Experimental evidence at protein level: Swiss-Prot protein existence level 1. Binding protein with a strong affinity to the bleomycin family of antibiotics. Binds to CL990; an antimitotic-antibiotic compound. From Klebsiella pneumoniae.
   4209..4256    +  polyA_signal   HSV TK poly(A) signal: herpes simplex virus thymidine kinase polyadenylation signal (Cole and Stacy, 1985)
   4347..4363    -  polyA_signal   bGH poly(A) signal (fragment): bovine growth hormone polyadenylation signal
   4585..5173    +  rep_origin     ori: high-copy-number ColE1/pMB1/pBR322/pUC origin of replication
   5288..5347    +  enhancer       CMV enhancer (fragment): human cytomegalovirus immediate early enhancer
