[The description below was written by a language model from this plasmid's Addgene catalogue record and pLannotate feature annotations shown in this document.]
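Description:
GFP-Miro1 (412-618) is a mammalian expression plasmid built on the pEGFP-C1 backbone that produces a truncated form of human Miro1 (gene RHOT1) fused at its N-terminus to EGFP. The insert is restricted to residues 412-618, which according to the record comprise the second GTPase domain together with the transmembrane domain and the C-terminal amino acids. Transcription is driven by the human cytomegalovirus immediate early enhancer and promoter, with EGFP followed by the Miro1 fragment, remnants of the multiple cloning site, and an SV40 polyadenylation signal. The automated annotation labels the insert as a fragment of mouse Rhot1, which probably reflects the closest match in its protein reference set; the catalogue entry gives the species as human.

The 5,347 bp plasmid replicates in E. coli from a high-copy ColE1/pUC-type origin and also carries an f1 origin for single-stranded DNA production. A single NeoR/KanR (aminoglycoside phosphotransferase) gene sits downstream of tandem bacterial (bla) and SV40 early promoters and is terminated by the HSV TK poly(A) signal, so it confers kanamycin resistance in bacteria and allows G418 selection in mammalian cells. The depositor sequence and the repository's sequencing result are the same length and show the same feature order, differing only in the starting coordinate.

By retaining the membrane anchor while removing the N-terminal portion of the protein, the construct is suited to fluorescence-based domain mapping: testing how this C-terminal region contributes to Miro1 localisation and function. The associated publication concerns the role of Miro1 and Miro2 in peroxisomal fission.
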