Addgene plasmid #127628: GFP-Miro1 (412-618)
Purpose: GTPase2 domain of human Miro1 including transmembrane domain and C-terminal amino acids
Depositing lab: Josef Kittler. Depositing organization: University College London. Publication: Peroxisomal fission is modulated by the mitochondrial Rho-GTPases, Miro1 and Miro2. Covill-Cooke C, Toncheva VS, Drew J, Birsa N, Lopez-Domenech G, Kittler JT. EMBO Rep. 2020 Feb 5;21(2):e49865. doi: 10.15252/embr.201949865. Epub 2020 Jan 2. PubMed 31894645.
Backbone
  Vector backbone: pEGFP-C1
  Vector type: Mammalian Expression
Growth in bacteria
  Bacterial resistance: Kanamycin, 50 μg/mL
  Growth temperature: 37°C
  Growth strain: DH5alpha
  Copy number: High Copy
Gene/Insert
  Gene/Insert name: Miro1
  Species: H. sapiens (human)
  Mutation: 412-618 only
  Entrez Gene: RHOT1 (a.k.a. ARHT1, MIRO-1, MIRO1)
  Tag / fusion protein: eGFP (N terminal on insert)
Terms and licenses: Academic/Nonprofit Terms; Industry Terms: Not Available to Industry
How to cite: GFP-Miro1 (412-618) was a gift from Josef Kittler (Addgene plasmid # 127628 ; http://n2t.net/addgene:127628 ; RRID:Addgene_127628)
